Addgene plasmid #221036: pAAV-MCHpr-DREADD (Gq)-mCherry
Purpose: Expresses Gq coupled DREADD hM3D under the rat pro-melanin-concentrating hormone promoter
Depositing lab: Yanhua Huang. Depositing organization: University of Pittsburgh (University, School of Medicine, and Cancer Institute). Publication: Cocaine-induced neural adaptations in the lateral hypothalamic melanin-concentrating hormone neurons and the role in regulating rapid eye movement sleep after withdrawal. Wang Y, Guo R, Chen B, Rahman T, Cai L, Li Y, Dong Y, Tseng GC, Fang J, Seney ML, Huang YH. Mol Psychiatry. 2021 Jul;26(7):3152-3168. doi: 10.1038/s41380-020-00921-1. Epub 2020 Oct 22. PubMed 33093653.
Backbone
  Vector backbone: pAAV
  Backbone size w/o insert (bp): 5400
  Vector type: Mammalian Expression, AAV ; Rat Targeting
Growth in bacteria
  Bacterial resistance: Ampicillin, 100 μg/mL
  Growth temperature: 37°C
  Growth strain: NEB Stable
  Copy number: Low Copy
Gene/Insert
  Gene/Insert name: DREADD Gq-mCherry (alt name: hM3Dq-mCherry)
  Species: Synthetic
  Insert size (bp): 2500
  Promoter: Rat MCH
  Cloning method: Restriction Enzyme; 5′ cloning site SalI (not destroyed); 3′ cloning site BsrGi (not destroyed)
Terms and licenses: Academic/Nonprofit Terms; Industry Terms: Not Available to Industry
How to cite: pAAV-MCHpr-DREADD (Gq)-mCherry was a gift from Yanhua Huang (Addgene plasmid # 221036 ; http://n2t.net/addgene:221036 ; RRID:Addgene_221036)
