[The description below was written by a language model from this plasmid's Addgene catalogue record and pLannotate feature annotations shown in this document.]
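Description:
pAAV-MCHpr-DREADD (Gq)-mCherry is an adeno-associated virus transfer plasmid built on a pAAV backbone for mammalian expression, catalogued as intended for targeting in rat. In bacteria it is maintained through a ColE1/pUC-type origin and selected with ampicillin via the bla gene and its promoter. An f1 phage origin and small remnants of pBR322 bom and rop sequences are also present. The repository lists it as low copy even though the annotated origin is a high-copy type. It also lists a recombination-deficient host strain, as is common for plasmids carrying repeat-rich ITRs. The sequenced record is about 7.0 kb. A complete AAV2 inverted terminal repeat is annotated downstream of the cassette, whereas the upstream ITR is detected only as two short fragments, so its integrity cannot be judged from the table.

The payload is hM3Dq, the Gq-coupled designer receptor (DREADD) engineered from the human M3 muscarinic acetylcholine receptor. The annotation software therefore labels it CHRM3. It is followed closely by mCherry, which according to the insert name forms a red fluorescent fusion marking the expressing cells. Expression is driven by the rat pro-melanin-concentrating hormone (MCH) promoter. This promoter is not annotated in the feature table, but presumably occupies the unannotated stretch of roughly 500 bp between the left ITR fragments and the receptor coding sequence. A WPRE enhances transcript stability and expression, and a human growth hormone polyadenylation signal terminates the transcript.

When packaged into AAV, the vector is meant to restrict the DREADD to MCH-expressing neurons, allowing their chemogenetic activation by a designer ligand. The associated publication studied lateral hypothalamic MCH neurons and their role in regulating REM sleep after cocaine withdrawal.
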