Features (pLannotate 1.2.2; 15 found; start..end, strand, type, name):
     12..39      +  repeat_region  AAV2 ITR (fragment): inverted terminal repeat of adeno-associated virus serotype 2 inverted
     68..95      +  repeat_region  AAV2 ITR (fragment): inverted terminal repeat of adeno-associated virus serotype 2 inverted
    619..2388    +  CDS            CHRM3: ACM3_HUMAN - Experimental evidence at protein level: Swiss-Prot protein existence level 1. The muscarinic acetylcholine receptor mediates various cellular responses, including inhibition of adenylate cyclase, breakdown of phosphoinositides and modulation of potassium channels through the action of G proteins. Primary transducing effect is Pi turnover. From Homo sapiens (Human).
   2410..3117    +  CDS            mCherry: mCherry is a basic (constitutively fluorescent) red fluorescent protein published in 2004, derived from Discosoma sp.. It is reported to be a very rapidly-maturing monomer with low acid sensitivity.
   3121..3145    +  misc_feature   MCS (fragment): pBluescript multiple cloning site
   3145..3733    +  misc_feature   WPRE: woodchuck hepatitis virus posttranscriptional regulatory element
   3765..4241    +  polyA_signal   hGH poly(A) signal: human growth hormone polyadenylation signal
   4281..4421    +  repeat_region  AAV2 ITR: inverted terminal repeat of adeno-associated virus serotype 2 inverted
   4426..4477    -  misc_feature   bom (fragment): basis of mobility region from pBR322
   4496..4951    +  rep_origin     f1 ori (sequence partly withheld): f1 bacteriophage origin of replication; arrow indicates direction of (+) strand synthesis
   4952..5001    -  misc_feature   bom (fragment): basis of mobility region from pBR322
   5103..5138    -  CDS            rop (fragment): Rop protein, which maintains plasmids at low copy number; rop
   5233..5337    +  promoter       AmpR promoter: bla
   5338..6198    +  CDS            AmpR: β-lactamase; bla; confers resistance to ampicillin, carbenicillin, and related antibiotics
   6369..6957    +  rep_origin     ori: high-copy-number ColE1/pMB1/pBR322/pUC origin of replication
>Addgene plasmid #221036 | pAAV-MCHpr-DREADD (Gq)-mCherry | addgene full sequence | sequence record 437911 | Addgene NGS Result
CCTGCAGGCAGCTGCGCGCTCGCTCGCTCACTGAGGCCGCCCGGGCGTCGGGCGACCTTTGGTCGCCCGG
CCTCAGTGAGCGAGCGAGCGCGCAGAGAGGGAGTGGCCAACTCCATCACTAGGGGTTCCTGCGGCCGCAC
GCGTTCTAGAGATAACTTCTATTTAATAAGGATTAAAAGGGCATAAAGCTTTTATCCTTATTATCCATGA
ATTAAATAACACGTCTTAATATCTTAATCGGAAAGTACATAGAAGGTAACTGTAATATTGGGAGAGCCTG
GTGTCCTATGGTCTTCCTTAATAACATCCCACTTTCAAGAGGCTATAATCTACTCACAGAAAGCCTTCTC
TCAAAGACCTTAATCAGATTCTGGGAAAATTCACACACGAAATAAACAACAGGCCACTAAATCCAAAACA
ATGCAAGCATTAGCAGCTTTACAAAGGCGAGGCTCTACGGGGTGATTCATTTCTAAAAAGAAAAGATAAG
GCCTTCAAGTGTTTTCTATTCAGGCACAAAGTATATAAAGGTAGGAATCATTCAGTCGCCAGCAGAGTGT
GGCATTCTCCCCACATTCTCTTCGGCTTTACGGAGCAGCAAACAGGGTCGACGCCACCATGACCTTGCAC
AATAACAGTACAACCTCGCCTTTGTTTCCAAACATCAGCTCCTCCTGGATACACAGCCCCTCCGATGCAG
GGCTGCCCCCGGGAACCGTCACTCATTTCGGCAGCTACAATGTTTCTCGAGCAGCTGGCAATTTCTCCTC
TCCAGACGGTACCACCGATGACCCTCTGGGAGGTCATACCGTCTGGCAAGTGGTCTTCATCGCTTTCTTA
ACGGGCATCCTGGCCTTGGTGACCATCATCGGCAACATCCTGGTAATTGTGTCATTTAAGGTCAACAAGC
AGCTGAAGACGGTCAACAACTACTTCCTCTTAAGCCTGGCCTGTGCCGATCTGATTATCGGGGTCATTTC
AATGAATCTGTTTACGACCTACATCATCATGAATCGATGGGCCTTAGGGAACTTGGCCTGTGACCTCTGG
CTTGCCATTGACTGCGTAGCCAGCAATGCCTCTGTTATGAATCTTCTGGTCATCAGCTTTGACAGATACT
TTTCCATCACGAGGCCGCTCACGTACCGAGCCAAACGAACAACAAAGAGAGCCGGTGTGATGATCGGTCT
GGCTTGGGTCATCTCCTTTGTCCTTTGGGCTCCTGCCATCTTGTTCTGGCAATACTTTGTTGGAAAGAGA
ACTGTGCCTCCGGGAGAGTGCTTCATTCAGTTCCTCAGTGAGCCCACCATTACTTTTGGCACAGCCATCG
CTGGTTTTTATATGCCTGTCACCATTATGACTATTTTATACTGGAGGATCTATAAGGAAACTGAAAAGCG
TACCAAAGAGCTTGCTGGCCTGCAAGCCTCTGGGACAGAGGCAGAGACAGAAAACTTTGTCCACCCCACG
GGCAGTTCTCGAAGCTGCAGCAGTTACGAACTTCAACAGCAAAGCATGAAACGCTCCAACAGGAGGAAGT
ATGGCCGCTGCCACTTCTGGTTCACAACCAAGAGCTGGAAACCCAGCTCCGAGCAGATGGACCAAGACCA
CAGCAGCAGTGACAGTTGGAACAACAATGATGCTGCTGCCTCCCTGGAGAACTCCGCCTCCTCCGACGAG
GAGGACATTGGCTCCGAGACGAGAGCCATCTACTCCATCGTGCTCAAGCTTCCGGGTCACAGCACCATCC
TCAACTCCACCAAGTTACCCTCATCGGACAACCTGCAGGTGCCTGAGGAGGAGCTGGGGATGGTGGACTT
GGAGAGGAAAGCCGACAAGCTGCAGGCCCAGAAGAGCGTGGACGATGGAGGCAGTTTTCCAAAAAGCTTC
TCCAAGCTTCCCATCCAGCTAGAGTCAGCCGTGGACACAGCTAAGACTTCTGACGTCAACTCCTCAGTGG
GTAAGAGCACGGCCACTCTACCTCTGTCCTTCAAGGAAGCCACTCTGGCCAAGAGGTTTGCTCTGAAGAC
CAGAAGTCAGATCACTAAGCGGAAAAGGATGTCCCTGGTCAAGGAGAAGAAAGCGGCCCAGACCCTCAGT
GCGATCTTGCTTGCCTTCATCATCACTTGGACCCCATACAACATCATGGTTCTGGTGAACACCTTTTGTG
ACAGCTGCATACCCAAAACCTTTTGGAATCTGGGCTACTGGCTGTGCTACATCAACAGCACCGTGAACCC
CGTGTGCTATGCTCTGTGCAACAAAACATTCAGAACCACTTTCAAGATGCTGCTGCTGTGCCAGTGTGAC
AAAAAAAAGAGGCGCAAGCAGCAGTACCAGCAGAGACAGTCGGTCATTTTTCACAAGCGCGCACCCGAGC
AGGCCTTGAAGGATCCCCCGGTCGCCACCATGGTGAGCAAGGGCGAGGAGGATAACATGGCCATCATCAA
GGAGTTCATGCGCTTCAAGGTGCACATGGAGGGCTCCGTGAACGGCCACGAGTTCGAGATCGAGGGCGAG
GGCGAGGGCCGCCCCTACGAGGGCACCCAGACCGCCAAGCTGAAGGTGACCAAGGGTGGCCCCCTGCCCT
TCGCCTGGGACATCCTGTCCCCTCAGTTCATGTACGGCTCCAAGGCCTACGTGAAGCACCCCGCCGACAT
CCCCGACTACTTGAAGCTGTCCTTCCCCGAGGGCTTCAAGTGGGAGCGCGTGATGAACTTCGAGGACGGC
GGCGTGGTGACCGTGACCCAGGACTCCTCCCTGCAGGACGGCGAGTTCATCTACAAGGTGAAGCTGCGCG
GCACCAACTTCCCCTCCGACGGCCCCGTAATGCAGAAGAAGACCATGGGCTGGGAGGCCTCCTCCGAGCG
GATGTACCCCGAGGACGGCGCCCTGAAGGGCGAGATCAAGCAGAGGCTGAAGCTGAAGGACGGCGGCCAC
TACGACGCTGAGGTCAAGACCACCTACAAGGCCAAGAAGCCCGTGCAGCTGCCCGGCGCCTACAACGTCA
ACATCAAGTTGGACATCACCTCCCACAACGAGGACTACACCATCGTGGAACAGTACGAACGCGCCGAGGG
CCGCCACTCCACCGGCGGCATGGACGAGCTGTACAAGTAAGAATTCGATATCAAGCTTATCGATAATCAA
CCTCTGGATTACAAAATTTGTGAAAGATTGACTGGTATTCTTAACTATGTTGCTCCTTTTACGCTATGTG
GATACGCTGCTTTAATGCCTTTGTATCATGCTATTGCTTCCCGTATGGCTTTCATTTTCTCCTCCTTGTA
TAAATCCTGGTTGCTGTCTCTTTATGAGGAGTTGTGGCCCGTTGTCAGGCAACGTGGCGTGGTGTGCACT
GTGTTTGCTGACGCAACCCCCACTGGTTGGGGCATTGCCACCACCTGTCAGCTCCTTTCCGGAACTTTCG
CTTTCCCCCTCCCTATTGCCACGGCGGAACTCATCGCCGCCTGCCTTGCCCGCTGCTGGACAGGGGCTCG
GCTGTTGGGCACTGACAATTCCGTGGTGTTGTCGGGGAAATCATCGTCCTTTCCTTGGCTGCTCGCCTAT
GTTGCCACCTGGATTCTGCGCGGGACGTCCTTCTGCTACGTCCCTTCGGCCCTCAATCCAGCGGACCTTC
CTTCCCGCGGCCTGCTGCCGGCTCTGCGGCCTCTTCCGCGTCTTCGCCTTCGCCCTCAGACGAGTCGGAT
CTCCCTTTGGGCCGCCTCCCCGCATCGATACCGAGCGCTGCTCGAGAGATCTACGGGTGGCATCCCTGTG
ACCCCTCCCCAGTGCCTCTCCTGGCCCTGGAAGTTGCCACTCCAGTGCCCACCAGCCTTGTCCTAATAAA
ATTAAGTTGCATCATTTTGTCTGACTAGGTGTCCTTCTATAATATTATGGGGTGGAGGGGGGTGGTATGG
AGCAAGGGGCAAGTTGGGAAGACAACCTGTAGGGCCTGCGGGGTCTATTGGGAACCAAGCTGGAGTGCAG
TGGCACAATCTTGGCTCACTGCAATCTCCGCCTCCTGGGTTCAAGCGATTCTCCTGCCTCAGCCTCCCGA
GTTGTTGGGATTCCAGGCATGCATGACCAGGCTCAGCTAATTTTTGTTTTTTTGGTAGAGACGGGGTTTC
ACCATATTGGCCAGGCTGGTCTCCAACTCCTAATCTCAGGTGATCTACCCACCTTGGCCTCCCAAATTGC
TGGGATTACAGGCGTGAACCACTGCTCCCTTCCCTGTCCTTCTGATTTTGTAGGTAACCACGTGCGGACC
GAGCGGCCGCAGGAACCCCTAGTGATGGAGTTGGCCACTCCCTCTCTGCGCGCTCGCTCGCTCACTGAGG
CCGGGCGACCAAAGGTCGCCCGACGCCCGGGCTTTGCCCGGGCGGCCTCAGTGAGCGAGCGAGCGCGCAG
CTGCCTGCAGGGGCGCCTGATGCGGTATTTTCTCCTTACGCATCTGTGCGGTATTTCACACCGCATA
[95 nt withheld, positions 4478-4572]
T
[46 nt withheld, positions 4574-4619]
C
[141 nt withheld, positions 4621-4761]
CCTTTGACGTTGGAGTCCACGTTCTTT
[37 nt withheld, positions 4789-4825]
ACTCTATCTCGGGCTATTCTTTTGATTTATAAGGGATTTTGCCGATTTCGGTCTATTGGTTAAAAAATGA
GCTGATTTAACAAAAATTTAACGCGAATTTTAACAAAATATTAACGTTTACAATTTTATGGTGCACTCTC
AGTACAATCTGCTCTGATGCCGCATAGTTAAGCCAGCCCCGACACCCGCCAACACCCGCTGACGCGCCCT
GACGGGCTTGTCTGCTCCCGGCATCCGCTTACAGACAAGCTGTGACCGTCTCCGGGAGCTGCATGTGTCA
GAGGTTTTCACCGTCATCACCGAAACGCGCGAGACGAAAGGGCCTCGTGATACGCCTATTTTTATAGGTT
AATGTCATGATAATAATGGTTTCTTAGACGTCAGGTGGCACTTTTCGGGGAAATGTGCGCGGAACCCCTA
TTTGTTTATTTTTCTAAATACATTCAAATATGTATCCGCTCATGAGACAATAACCCTGATAAATGCTTCA
ATAATATTGAAAAAGGAAGAGTATGAGTATTCAACATTTCCGTGTCGCCCTTATTCCCTTTTTTGCGGCA
TTTTGCCTTCCTGTTTTTGCTCACCCAGAAACGCTGGTGAAAGTAAAAGATGCTGAAGATCAGTTGGGTG
CACGAGTGGGTTACATCGAACTGGATCTCAACAGCGGTAAGATCCTTGAGAGTTTTCGCCCCGAAGAACG
TTTTCCAATGATGAGCACTTTTAAAGTTCTGCTATGTGGCGCGGTATTATCCCGTATTGACGCCGGGCAA
GAGCAACTCGGTCGCCGCATACACTATTCTCAGAATGACTTGGTTGAGTACTCACCAGTCACAGAAAAGC
ATCTTACGGATGGCATGACAGTAAGAGAATTATGCAGTGCTGCCATAACCATGAGTGATAACACTGCGGC
CAACTTACTTCTGACAACGATCGGAGGACCGAAGGAGCTAACCGCTTTTTTGCACAACATGGGGGATCAT
GTAACTCGCCTTGATCGTTGGGAACCGGAGCTGAATGAAGCCATACCAAACGACGAGCGTGACACCACGA
TGCCTGTAGCAATGGCAACAACGTTGCGCAAACTATTAACTGGCGAACTACTTACTCTAGCTTCCCGGCA
ACAATTAATAGACTGGATGGAGGCGGATAAAGTTGCAGGACCACTTCTGCGCTCGGCCCTTCCGGCTGGC
TGGTTTATTGCTGATAAATCTGGAGCCGGTGAGCGTGGGTCTCGCGGTATCATTGCAGCACTGGGGCCAG
ATGGTAAGCCCTCCCGTATCGTAGTTATCTACACGACGGGGAGTCAGGCAACTATGGATGAACGAAATAG
ACAGATCGCTGAGATAGGTGCCTCACTGATTAAGCATTGGTAACTGTCAGACCAAGTTTACTCATATATA
CTTTAGATTGATTTAAAACTTCATTTTTAATTTAAAAGGATCTAGGTGAAGATCCTTTTTGATAATCTCA
TGACCAAAATCCCTTAACGTGAGTTTTCGTTCCACTGAGCGTCAGACCCCGTAGAAAAGATCAAAGGATC
TTCTTGAGATCCTTTTTTTCTGCGCGTAATCTGCTGCTTGCAAACAAAAAAACCACCGCTACCAGCGGTG
GTTTGTTTGCCGGATCAAGAGCTACCAACTCTTTTTCCGAAGGTAACTGGCTTCAGCAGAGCGCAGATAC
CAAATACTGTTCTTCTAGTGTAGCCGTAGTTAGGCCACCACTTCAAGAACTCTGTAGCACCGCCTACATA
CCTCGCTCTGCTAATCCTGTTACCAGTGGCTGCTGCCAGTGGCGATAAGTCGTGTCTTACCGGGTTGGAC
TCAAGACGATAGTTACCGGATAAGGCGCAGCGGTCGGGCTGAACGGGGGGTTCGTGCACACAGCCCAGCT
TGGAGCGAACGACCTACACCGAACTGAGATACCTACAGCGTGAGCTATGAGAAAGCGCCACGCTTCCCGA
AGGGAGAAAGGCGGACAGGTATCCGGTAAGCGGCAGGGTCGGAACAGGAGAGCGCACGAGGGAGCTTCCA
GGGGGAAACGCCTGGTATCTTTATAGTCCTGTCGGGTTTCGCCACCTCTGACTTGAGCGTCGATTTTTGT
GATGCTCGTCAGGGGGGCGGAGCCTATGGAAAAACGCCAGCAACGCGGCCTTTTTACGGTTCCTGGCCTT
TTGCTGGCCTTTTGCTCACATGT
